Addgene plasmid #104655: pET-28GG
Purpose: (Empty Backbone) Level 2 cloning vector
Depositing lab: Marco Trujillo. Depositing organization: Leibniz Institute of Plant Biochemistry (IPB). Publication: UbiGate: a synthetic biology toolbox to analyse ubiquitination. Kowarschik K, Hoehenwarter W, Marillonnet S, Trujillo M. New Phytol. 2018 Mar;217(4):1749-1763. doi: 10.1111/nph.14900. Epub 2017 Nov 30. PubMed 29194629.
Backbone
  Vector backbone: pET28a
  Backbone manufacturer: EMD Biosciences
  Backbone size (bp): 5190
  Vector type: Bacterial Expression, Synthetic Biology
  Selectable markers: LacZ alpha
Growth in bacteria
  Bacterial resistance: Kanamycin, 50 μg/mL
  Growth temperature: 37°C
  Growth strain: DH5alpha
  Copy number: Low Copy
Gene/Insert
  Gene/Insert name: None
Terms and licenses: Academic/Nonprofit Terms; Industry Terms: Not Available to Industry
Depositor comments: Level 2 cloning vector
How to cite: pET-28GG was a gift from Marco Trujillo (Addgene plasmid # 104655 ; http://n2t.net/addgene:104655 ; RRID:Addgene_104655)
