[The description below was written by a language model from this plasmid's Addgene catalogue record and pLannotate feature annotations shown in this document.]
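Description:
pET-28GG is an empty bacterial expression backbone derived from pET28a and adapted as a "Level 2" acceptor vector for hierarchical, modular cloning within the UbiGate toolbox for analysing ubiquitination. It carries no insert. It is propagated in E. coli under kanamycin selection (aph(3')-Ia KanR) and replicates from a pBR322/ColE1-type origin accompanied by the bom region and the rop gene, consistent with the low copy number listed in the record. An f1 origin is also present, along with short tetracycline-resistance remnants and other pBR322-derived fragments that are non-functional backbone leftovers.

The expression region retains the pET architecture: a T7 promoter followed by a lac operator upstream, a T7 terminator downstream, and a full lacI gene with its own promoter, so that transcription depends on T7 RNA polymerase and is inducible with IPTG in a suitable host. Between promoter and terminator, the usual cloning region has been replaced by a lacZα dropout cassette, comprising a CAP binding site, lac promoter, lac operator, pUC-type multiple cloning site and lacZα fragment. This cassette serves as the listed screening marker: when assembled transcription units or coding modules displace it, recombinant colonies can be distinguished from parental ones by blue/white screening. The "GG" in the name suggests Golden Gate assembly, but the record does not annotate the type IIS restriction sites or the overhangs used, and no His or other affinity tags are annotated.

Two full sequence records are provided, one from the depositor and one from repository sequencing. They differ by only a few nucleotides in length and in their numbering start point, and they show the same set of features.
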