Features (pLannotate 1.2.2; 23 found; start..end, strand, type, name):
     12..467     +  rep_origin     f1 ori (sequence partly withheld): f1 bacteriophage origin of replication; arrow indicates direction of (+) strand synthesis
    494..551     +  promoter       AmpR promoter (fragment): bla
    560..1375    -  CDS            KanR: aminoglycoside phosphotransferase; aph(3')-Ia; confers resistance to kanamycin in bacteria or G418 (Geneticin®) in eukaryotes
   1497..2085    +  rep_origin     ori: high-copy-number ColE1/pMB1/pBR322/pUC origin of replication
   2271..2413    -  misc_feature   bom: basis of mobility region from pBR322
   2515..2706    -  CDS            rop: Rop protein, which maintains plasmids at low copy number; rop
   2723..3103    +  CDS            YPB1_ECOLX: Protein predicted: Swiss-Prot protein existence level 4. From Escherichia coli.
   3175..3466    -  CDS            TcR (fragment): tetracycline efflux protein; tet; confers resistance to tetracycline
   3481..3502    -  protein_bind   CAP binding site: CAP binding activates transcription in the presence of cAMP. E. coli catabolite activator protein
   3515..4597    -  CDS            lacI: lac repressor; lacI; The lac repressor binds to the lac operator to inhibit transcription in E. coli. This inhibition can be relieved by adding lactose or isopropyl-β-D-thiogalactopyranoside (IPTG).
   4598..4675    -  promoter       lacI promoter: lacI
   4683..4962    -  CDS            TcR (fragment): tetracycline efflux protein; tet; confers resistance to tetracycline
   4984..5002    +  promoter       T7 promoter: promoter for bacteriophage T7 RNA polymerase
   5003..5027    +  protein_bind   lac operator: The lac repressor binds to the lac operator to inhibit transcription in E. coli. This inhibition can be relieved by adding lactose or isopropyl-β-D-thiogalactopyranoside (IPTG). lac repressor encoded by lacI
   5056..5098    +  CDS            lacI (fragment): lac repressor; lacI; The lac repressor binds to the lac operator to inhibit transcription in E. coli. This inhibition can be relieved by adding lactose or isopropyl-β-D-thiogalactopyranoside (IPTG).
   5111..5132    +  protein_bind   CAP binding site: CAP binding activates transcription in the presence of cAMP. E. coli catabolite activator protein
   5147..5177    +  promoter       lac promoter: promoter for the E. coli lac operon
   5185..5201    +  protein_bind   lac operator: The lac repressor binds to the lac operator to inhibit transcription in E. coli. This inhibition can be relieved by adding lactose or isopropyl-β-D-thiogalactopyranoside (IPTG). lac repressor encoded by lacI
   5238..5294    -  misc_feature   MCS: pUC18/19 multiple cloning site
   5291..5448    +  CDS            lacZα (fragment): LacZα fragment of β-galactosidase; lacZ fragment
   5454..5553    -  misc_feature   bom (fragment): basis of mobility region from pBR322
   5655..5704    +  CDS            SET1 (fragment): solubility-enhancement tag derived from T7 phage gene 10B
   5712..5759    +  terminator     T7 terminator: transcription terminator for bacteriophage T7 RNA polymerase
>Addgene plasmid #104655 | pET-28GG | depositor full sequence | sequence record 198484 | Full Sequence
TGGCGAATGGG
[124 nt withheld, positions 12-135]
C
[91 nt withheld, positions 137-227]
A
[49 nt withheld, positions 229-277]
CCTTTGACGTTGGAGTCCACGTTCTTT
[37 nt withheld, positions 305-341]
ACCCTATCTCGGTCTATTCTTTTGATTTATAAGGGATTTTGCCGATTTCGGCCTATTGGTTAAAAAATGA
GCTGATTTAACAAAAATTTAACGCGAATTTTAACAAAATATTAACGTTTACAATTTCAGGTGGCACTTTT
CGGGGAAATGTGCGCGGAACCCCTATTTGTTTATTTTTCTAAATACATTCAAATATGTATCCGCTCATGA
ATTAATTCTTAGAAAAACTCATCGAGCATCAAATGAAACTGCAATTTATTCATATCAGGATTATCAATAC
CATATTTTTGAAAAAGCCGTTTCTGTAATGAAGGAGAAAACTCACCGAGGCAGTTCCATAGGATGGCAAG
ATCCTGGTATCGGTCTGCGATTCCGACTCGTCCAACATCAATACAACCTATTAATTTCCCCTCGTCAAAA
ATAAGGTTATCAAGTGAGAAATCACCATGAGTGACGACTGAATCCGGTGAGAATGGCAAAAGTTTATGCA
TTTCTTTCCAGACTTGTTCAACAGGCCAGCCATTACGCTCGTCATCAAAATCACTCGCATCAACCAAACC
GTTATTCATTCGTGATTGCGCCTGAGCGAGTCGAAATACGCGATCGCTGTTAAAAGGACAATTACAAACA
GGAATCGAATGCAACCGGCGCAGGAACACTGCCAGCGCATCAACAATATTTTCACCTGAATCAGGATATT
CTTCTAATACCTGGAATGCTGTTTTCCCGGGGATCGCAGTGGTGAGTAACCATGCATCATCAGGAGTACG
GATAAAATGCTTGATGGTCGGAAGAGGCATAAATTCCGTCAGCCAGTTTAGTCTGACCATCTCATCTGTA
ACATCATTGGCAACGCTACCTTTGCCATGTTTCAGAAACAACTCTGGCGCATCGGGCTTCCCATACAATC
GATAGATTGTCGCACCTGATTGCCCGACATTATCGCGAGCCCATTTATACCCATATAAATCAGCATCCAT
GTTGGAATTTAATCGCGGCCTAGAGCAAGACGTTTCCCGTTGAATATGGCTCATAACACCCCTTGTATTA
CTGTTTATGTAAGCAGACAGTTTTATTGTTCATGACCAAAATCCCTTAACGTGAGTTTTCGTTCCACTGA
GCGTCAGACCCCGTAGAAAAGATCAAAGGATCTTCTTGAGATCCTTTTTTTCTGCGCGTAATCTGCTGCT
TGCAAACAAAAAAACCACCGCTACCAGCGGTGGTTTGTTTGCCGGATCAAGAGCTACCAACTCTTTTTCC
GAAGGTAACTGGCTTCAGCAGAGCGCAGATACCAAATACTGTCCTTCTAGTGTAGCCGTAGTTAGGCCAC
CACTTCAAGAACTCTGTAGCACCGCCTACATACCTCGCTCTGCTAATCCTGTTACCAGTGGCTGCTGCCA
GTGGCGATAAGTCGTGTCTTACCGGGTTGGACTCAAGACGATAGTTACCGGATAAGGCGCAGCGGTCGGG
CTGAACGGGGGGTTCGTGCACACAGCCCAGCTTGGAGCGAACGACCTACACCGAACTGAGATACCTACAG
CGTGAGCTATGAGAAAGCGCCACGCTTCCCGAAGGGAGAAAGGCGGACAGGTATCCGGTAAGCGGCAGGG
TCGGAACAGGAGAGCGCACGAGGGAGCTTCCAGGGGGAAACGCCTGGTATCTTTATAGTCCTGTCGGGTT
TCGCCACCTCTGACTTGAGCGTCGATTTTTGTGATGCTCGTCAGGGGGGCGGAGCCTATGGAAAAACGCC
AGCAACGCGGCCTTTTTACGGTTCCTGGCCTTTTGCTGGCCTTTTGCTCACATGTTCTTTCCTGCGTTAT
CCCCTGATTCTGTGGATAACCGTATTACCGCCTTTGAGTGAGCTGATACCGCTCGCCGCAGCCGAACGAC
CGAGCGCAGCGAGTCAGTGAGCGAGGAAGCGGAAGAGCGCCTGATGCGGTATTTTCTCCTTACGCATCTG
TGCGGTATTTCACACCGCATATATGGTGCACTCTCAGTACAATCTGCTCTGATGCCGCATAGTTAAGCCA
GTATACACTCCGCTATCGCTACGTGACTGGGTCATGGCTGCGCCCCGACACCCGCCAACACCCGCTGACG
CGCCCTGACGGGCTTGTCTGCTCCCGGCATCCGCTTACAGACAAGCTGTGACCGACTCCGGGAGCTGCAT
GTGTCAGAGGTTTTCACCGTCATCACCGAAACGCGCGAGGCAGCTGCGGTAAAGCTCATCAGCGTGGTCG
TGAAGCGATTCACAGATGTCTGCCTGTTCATCCGCGTCCAGCTCGTTGAGTTTCTCCAGAAGCGTTAATG
TCTGGCTTCTGATAAAGCGGGCCATGTTAAGGGCGGTTTTTTCCTGTTTGGTCACTGATGCCTCCGTGTA
AGGGGGATTTCTGTTCATGGGGGTAATGATACCGATGAAACGAGAGAGGATGCTCACGATACGGGTTACT
GATGATGAACATGCCCGGTTACTGGAACGTTGTGAGGGTAAACAACTGGCGGTATGGATGCGGCGGGACC
AGAGAAAAATCACTCAGGGTCAATGCCAGCGCTTCGTTAATACAGATGTAGGTGTTCCACAGGGTAGCCA
GCAGCATCCTGCGATGCAGATCCGGAACATAATGGTGCAGGGCGCTGACTTCCGCGTTTCCAGACTTTAC
GAAACACGGAAACCCAAGACCATTCATGTTGTTGCTCAGGTCGCAGACGTTTTGCAGCAGCAGTCGCTTC
ACGTTCGCTCGCGTATCGGTGATTCATTCTGCTAACCAGTAAGGCAACCCCGCCAGCCTAGCCGGGTCCT
CAACGACAGGAGCACGATCATGCGCACCCGTGGGGCCGCCATGCCGGCGATAATGGCCTGCTTCTCGCCG
AAACGTTTGGTGGCGGGACCAGTGACGAAGGCTTGAGCGAGGGCGTGCAAGATTCCGAATACCGCAAGCG
ACAGGCCGATCATCGTCGCGCTCCAGCGAAAGCGGTCCTCGCCGAAAATGACCCAGAGCGCTGCCGGCAC
CTGTCCTACGAGTTGCATGATAAAGAACACAGTCATAAGTGCGGCGACGATAGTCATGCCCCGCGCCCAC
CGGAAGGAGCTGACTGGGTTGAAGGCTCTCAAGGGCATCGGTCGAGATCCCGGTGCCTAATGAGTGAGCT
AACTTACATTAATTGCGTTGCGCTCACTGCCCGCTTTCCAGTCGGGAAACCTGTCGTGCCAGCTGCATTA
ATGAATCGGCCAACGCGCGGGGAGAGGCGGTTTGCGTATTGGGCGCCAGGGTGGTTTTTCTTTTCACCAG
TGACACGGGCAACAGCTGATTGCCCTTCACCGCCTGGCCCTGAGAGAGTTGCAGCAAGCGGTCCACGCTG
GTTTGCCCCAGCAGGCGAAAATCCTGTTTGATGGTGGTTAACGGCGGGATATAACATGAGCTGTCCTCGG
TATCGTCGTATCCCACTACCGAGATATCCGCACCAACGCGCAGCCCGGACTCGGTAATGGCGCGCATTGC
GCCCAGCGCCATCTGATCGTTGGCAACCAGCATCGCAGTGGGAACGATGCCCTCATTCAGCATTTGCATG
GTTTGTTGAAAACCGGACATGGCACTCCAGTCGCCTTCCCGTTCCGCTATCGGCTGAATTTGATTGCGAG
TGAGATATTTATGCCAGCCAGCCAGACGCAGACGCGCCGAGACAGAACTTAATGGGCCCGCTAACAGCGC
GATTTGCTGGTGACCCAATGCGACCAGATGCTCCACGCCCAGTCGCGTACCGTCCTCATGGGAGAAAATA
ATACTGTTGATGGGTGTCTGGTCAGAGACATCAAGAAATAACGCCGGAACATTAGTGCAGGCAGCTTCCA
CAGCAATGGCATCCTGGTCATCCAGCGGATAGTTAATGATCAGCCCACTGACGCGTTGCGCGAGAAGATT
GTGCACCGCCGCTTTACAGGCTTCGACGCCGCTTCGTTCTACCATCGACACCACCACGCTGGCACCCAGT
TGATCGGCGCGAGATTTAATCGCCGCGACAATTTGCGACGGCGCGTGCAGGGCCAGACTGGAGGTGGCAA
CGCCAATCAGCAACGACTGTTTGCCCGCCAGTTGTTGTGCCACGCGGTTGGGAATGTAATTCAGCTCCGC
CATCGCCGCTTCCACTTTTTCCCGCGTTTTCGCAGAAACGTGGCTGGCCTGGTTCACCACGCGGGAAACG
GTCTGATAAGAGACACCGGCATACTCTGCGACATCGTATAACGTTACTGGTTTCACATTCACCACCCTGA
ATTGACTCTCTTCCGGGCGCTATCATGCCATACCGCGAAAGGTTTTGCGCCATTCGATGGTGTCCGGGAT
CTCGACGCTCTCCCTTATGCGACTCCTGCATTAGGAAGCAGCCCAGTAGTAGGTTGAGGCCGTTGAGCAC
CGCCGCCGCAAGGAATGGTGCATGCAAGGAGATGGCGCCCAACAGTCCCCCGGCCACGGGGCCTGCCACC
ATACCCACGCCGAAACAAGCGCTCATGAGCCCGAAGTGGCGAGCCCGATCTTCCCCATCGGTGATGTCGG
CGATATAGGCGCCAGCAACCGCACCTGTGGCGCCGGTGATGCCGGCCACGATGCGTCCGGCGTAGAGGAT
CGAGATCTCGATCCCGCGAAATTAATACGACTCACTATAGGGGAATTGTGAGCGGATAACAATTCCCCTC
TAGAAATAATTTTGCCTTGTCTTCGCAGCTGGCACGACAGGTTTCCCGACTGGAAAGCGGGCAGTGAGCG
CAACGCAATTAATGTGAGTTAGCTCACTCATTAGGCACCCCAGGCTTTACACTTTATGCTTCCGGCTCGT
ATGTTGTGTGGAATTGTGAGCGGATAACAATTTCACACAGGAAACAGCTATGACCATGATTACGCCAAGC
TTGCATGCCTGCAGGTCGACTCTAGAGGATCCCCGGGTACCGAGCTCGAATTCACTGGCCGTCGTTTTAC
AACGTCGTGACTGGGAAAACCCTGGCGTTACCCAACTTAATCGCCTTGCAGCACATCCCCCTTTCGCCAG
CTGGCGTAATAGCGAAGAGGCCCGCACCGATCGCCCTTCCCAACAGTTGCGCAGCCTGAATGGCGAATGG
CGCCTGATGCGGTATTTTCTCCTTACGCATCTGTGCGGTATTTCACACCGCATATGGTGCACTCTCAGTA
CAATCTGCTCTGATGCCGCATAGTTAAGCCAGCCCCGACACCCGCCAACACCCGCTGACGCGCCCTGACG
GGCTTGTCTGCTCCCGGCATCCGCTTACAGACAAGCTGTGACGAAGACAAGGGATGAGATCCGGCTGCTA
ACAAAGCCCGAAAGGAAGCTGAGTTGGCTGCTGCCACCGCTGAGCAATAACTAGCATAACCCCTTGGGGC
CTCTAAACGGGTCTTGAGGGGTTTTTTGCTGAAAGGAGGAACTATATCCGGAT
