Features (pLannotate 1.2.2; 23 found; start..end, strand, type, name):
    109..127     +  promoter       T7 promoter: promoter for bacteriophage T7 RNA polymerase
    128..152     +  protein_bind   lac operator: The lac repressor binds to the lac operator to inhibit transcription in E. coli. This inhibition can be relieved by adding lactose or isopropyl-β-D-thiogalactopyranoside (IPTG). lac repressor encoded by lacI
    181..223     +  CDS            lacI (fragment): lac repressor; lacI; The lac repressor binds to the lac operator to inhibit transcription in E. coli. This inhibition can be relieved by adding lactose or isopropyl-β-D-thiogalactopyranoside (IPTG).
    236..257     +  protein_bind   CAP binding site: CAP binding activates transcription in the presence of cAMP. E. coli catabolite activator protein
    272..302     +  promoter       lac promoter: promoter for the E. coli lac operon
    310..326     +  protein_bind   lac operator: The lac repressor binds to the lac operator to inhibit transcription in E. coli. This inhibition can be relieved by adding lactose or isopropyl-β-D-thiogalactopyranoside (IPTG). lac repressor encoded by lacI
    363..419     -  misc_feature   MCS: pUC18/19 multiple cloning site
    416..573     +  CDS            lacZα (fragment): LacZα fragment of β-galactosidase; lacZ fragment
    579..678     -  misc_feature   bom (fragment): basis of mobility region from pBR322
    779..828     +  CDS            SET1 (fragment): solubility-enhancement tag derived from T7 phage gene 10B
    836..883     +  terminator     T7 terminator: transcription terminator for bacteriophage T7 RNA polymerase
    920..1348    +  rep_origin     f1 ori (sequence partly withheld): f1 bacteriophage origin of replication; arrow indicates direction of (+) strand synthesis
   1401..1458    +  promoter       AmpR promoter (fragment): bla
   1467..2282    -  CDS            KanR: aminoglycoside phosphotransferase; aph(3')-Ia; confers resistance to kanamycin in bacteria or G418 (Geneticin®) in eukaryotes
   2404..2992    +  rep_origin     ori: high-copy-number ColE1/pMB1/pBR322/pUC origin of replication
   3178..3317    -  misc_feature   bom: basis of mobility region from pBR322
   3419..3610    -  CDS            rop: Rop protein, which maintains plasmids at low copy number; rop
   3627..4007    +  CDS            YPB1_ECOLX: Protein predicted: Swiss-Prot protein existence level 4. From Escherichia coli.
   4079..4370    -  CDS            TcR (fragment): tetracycline efflux protein; tet; confers resistance to tetracycline
   4385..4406    -  protein_bind   CAP binding site: CAP binding activates transcription in the presence of cAMP. E. coli catabolite activator protein
   4419..5501    -  CDS            lacI: lac repressor; lacI; The lac repressor binds to the lac operator to inhibit transcription in E. coli. This inhibition can be relieved by adding lactose or isopropyl-β-D-thiogalactopyranoside (IPTG).
   5502..5579    -  promoter       lacI promoter: lacI
   5587..87      -  CDS            TcR (fragment) (across the origin): tetracycline efflux protein; tet; confers resistance to tetracycline
>Addgene plasmid #104655 | pET-28GG | addgene full sequence | sequence record 205469 | Addgene NGS Result
CCATCGGTGATGTCGGCGATATAGGCGCCAGCAACCGCACCTGTGGCGCCGGTGATGCCGGCCACGATGC
GTCCGGCGTAGAGGATCGAGATCTCGATCCCGCGAAATTAATACGACTCACTATAGGGGAATTGTGAGCG
GATAACAATTCCCCTCTAGAAATAATTTTGCCTTGTCTTCGCAGCTGGCACGACAGGTTTCCCGACTGGA
AAGCGGGCAGTGAGCGCAACGCAATTAATGTGAGTTAGCTCACTCATTAGGCACCCCAGGCTTTACACTT
TATGCTTCCGGCTCGTATGTTGTGTGGAATTGTGAGCGGATAACAATTTCACACAGGAAACAGCTATGAC
CATGATTACGCCAAGCTTGCATGCCTGCAGGTCGACTCTAGAGGATCCCCGGGTACCGAGCTCGAATTCA
CTGGCCGTCGTTTTACAACGTCGTGACTGGGAAAACCCTGGCGTTACCCAACTTAATCGCCTTGCAGCAC
ATCCCCCTTTCGCCAGCTGGCGTAATAGCGAAGAGGCCCGCACCGATCGCCCTTCCCAACAGTTGCGCAG
CCTGAATGGCGAATGGCGCCTGATGCGGTATTTTCTCCTTACGCATCTGTGCGGTATTTCACACCGCATA
TGGTGCACTCTCAGTACAATCTGCTCTGATGCCGCATAGTTAAGCCAGCCCCGACACCCGCCAACACCCG
CTGACGCGCCCTGACGGGCTTGTCTGCTCCCGGCATCCGCTTACAGACAAGCTGTGAGAAGACAAGGGAT
GAGATCCGGCTGCTAACAAAGCCCGAAAGGAAGCTGAGTTGGCTGCTGCCACCGCTGAGCAATAACTAGC
ATAACCCCTTGGGGCCTCTAAACGGGTCTTGAGGGGTTTTTTGCTGAAAGGAGGAACTATATCCGGATTG
GCGAATGGG
[124 nt withheld, positions 920-1043]
C
[91 nt withheld, positions 1045-1135]
A
[49 nt withheld, positions 1137-1185]
CCTTTGACGTTGGAGTCCACGTTCTTT
[37 nt withheld, positions 1213-1249]
ACCCTATCTCGGTCTATTCTTTTGATTTATAAGGGATTTTGCCGATTTCGGCCTATTGGTTAAAAAATGA
GCTGATTTAACAAAAATTTAACGCGAATTTTAACAAAATATTAACGCTTACAATTTAGGTGGCACTTTTC
GGGGAAATGTGCGCGGAACCCCTATTTGTTTATTTTTCTAAATACATTCAAATATGTATCCGCTCATGAA
TTAATTCTTAGAAAAACTCATCGAGCATCAAATGAAACTGCAATTTATTCATATCAGGATTATCAATACC
ATATTTTTGAAAAAGCCGTTTCTGTAATGAAGGAGAAAACTCACCGAGGCAGTTCCATAGGATGGCAAGA
TCCTGGTATCGGTCTGCGATTCCGACTCGTCCAACATCAATACAACCTATTAATTTCCCCTCGTCAAAAA
TAAGGTTATCAAGTGAGAAATCACCATGAGTGACGACTGAATCCGGTGAGAATGGCAAAAGTTTATGCAT
TTCTTTCCAGACTTGTTCAACAGGCCAGCCATTACGCTCGTCATCAAAATCACTCGCATCAACCAAACCG
TTATTCATTCGTGATTGCGCCTGAGCGAGTCGAAATACGCGATCGCTGTTAAAAGGACAATTACAAACAG
GAATCGAATGCAACCGGCGCAGGAACACTGCCAGCGCATCAACAATATTTTCACCTGAATCAGGATATTC
TTCTAATACCTGGAATGCTGTTTTCCCGGGGATCGCAGTGGTGAGTAACCATGCATCATCAGGAGTACGG
ATAAAATGCTTGATGGTCGGAAGAGGCATAAATTCCGTCAGCCAGTTTAGTCTGACCATCTCATCTGTAA
CATCATTGGCAACGCTACCTTTGCCATGTTTCAGAAACAACTCTGGCGCATCGGGCTTCCCATACAATCG
ATAGATTGTCGCACCTGATTGCCCGACATTATCGCGAGCCCATTTATACCCATATAAATCAGCATCCATG
TTGGAATTTAATCGCGGCCTAGAGCAAGACGTTTCCCGTTGAATATGGCTCATAACACCCCTTGTATTAC
TGTTTATGTAAGCAGACAGTTTTATTGTTCATGACCAAAATCCCTTAACGTGAGTTTTCGTTCCACTGAG
CGTCAGACCCCGTAGAAAAGATCAAAGGATCTTCTTGAGATCCTTTTTTTCTGCGCGTAATCTGCTGCTT
GCAAACAAAAAAACCACCGCTACCAGCGGTGGTTTGTTTGCCGGATCAAGAGCTACCAACTCTTTTTCCG
AAGGTAACTGGCTTCAGCAGAGCGCAGATACCAAATACTGTCCTTCTAGTGTAGCCGTAGTTAGGCCACC
ACTTCAAGAACTCTGTAGCACCGCCTACATACCTCGCTCTGCTAATCCTGTTACCAGTGGCTGCTGCCAG
TGGCGATAAGTCGTGTCTTACCGGGTTGGACTCAAGACGATAGTTACCGGATAAGGCGCAGCGGTCGGGC
TGAACGGGGGGTTCGTGCACACAGCCCAGCTTGGAGCGAACGACCTACACCGAACTGAGATACCTACAGC
GTGAGCTATGAGAAAGCGCCACGCTTCCCGAAGGGAGAAAGGCGGACAGGTATCCGGTAAGCGGCAGGGT
CGGAACAGGAGAGCGCACGAGGGAGCTTCCAGGGGGAAACGCCTGGTATCTTTATAGTCCTGTCGGGTTT
CGCCACCTCTGACTTGAGCGTCGATTTTTGTGATGCTCGTCAGGGGGGCGGAGCCTATGGAAAAACGCCA
GCAACGCGGCCTTTTTACGGTTCCTGGCCTTTTGCTGGCCTTTTGCTCACATGTTCTTTCCTGCGTTATC
CCCTGATTCTGTGGATAACCGTATTACCGCCTTTGAGTGAGCTGATACCGCTCGCCGCAGCCGAACGACC
GAGCGCAGCGAGTCAGTGAGCGAGGAAGCGGAAGAGCGCCTGATGCGGTATTTTCTCCTTACGCATCTGT
GCGGTATTTCACACCGCAATGGTGCACTCTCAGTACAATCTGCTCTGATGCCGCATAGTTAAGCCAGTAT
ACACTCCGCTATCGCTACGTGACTGGGTCATGGCTGCGCCCCGACACCCGCCAACACCCGCTGACGCGCC
CTGACGGGCTTGTCTGCTCCCGGCATCCGCTTACAGACAAGCTGTGACCGACTCCGGGAGCTGCATGTGT
CAGAGGTTTTCACCGTCATCACCGAAACGCGCGAGGCAGCTGCGGTAAAGCTCATCAGCGTGGTCGTGAA
GCGATTCACAGATGTCTGCCTGTTCATCCGCGTCCAGCTCGTTGAGTTTCTCCAGAAGCGTTAATGTCTG
GCTTCTGATAAAGCGGGCCATGTTAAGGGCGGTTTTTTCCTGTTTGGTCACTGATGCCTCCGTGTAAGGG
GGATTTCTGTTCATGGGGGTAATGATACCGATGAAACGAGAGAGGATGCTCACGATACGGGTTACTGATG
ATGAACATGCCCGGTTACTGGAACGTTGTGAGGGTAAACAACTGGCGGTATGGATGCGGCGGGACCAGAG
AAAAATCACTCAGGGTCAATGCCAGCGCTTCGTTAATACAGATGTAGGTGTTCCACAGGGTAGCCAGCAG
CATCCTGCGATGCAGATCCGGAACATAATGGTGCAGGGCGCTGACTTCCGCGTTTCCAGACTTTACGAAA
CACGGAAACCCAAGACCATTCATGTTGTTGCTCAGGTCGCAGACGTTTTGCAGCAGCAGTCGCTTCACGT
TCGCTCGCGTATCGGTGATTCATTCTGCTAACCAGTAAGGCAACCCCGCCAGCCTAGCCGGGTCCTCAAC
GACAGGAGCACGATCATGCGCACCCGTGGGGCCGCCATGCCGGCGATAATGGCCTGCTTCTCGCCGAAAC
GTTTGGTGGCGGGACCAGTGACGAAGGCTTGAGCGAGGGCGTGCAAGATTCCGAATACCGCAAGCGACAG
GCCGATCATCGTCGCGCTCCAGCGAAAGCGGTCCTCGCCGAAAATGACCCAGAGCGCTGCCGGCACCTGT
CCTACGAGTTGCATGATAAAGAACACAGTCATAAGTGCGGCGACGATAGTCATGCCCCGCGCCCACCGGA
AGGAGCTGACTGGGTTGAAGGCTCTCAAGGGCATCGGTCGAGATCCCGGTGCCTAATGAGTGAGCTAACT
TACATTAATTGCGTTGCGCTCACTGCCCGCTTTCCAGTCGGGAAACCTGTCGTGCCAGCTGCATTAATGA
ATCGGCCAACGCGCGGGGAGAGGCGGTTTGCGTATTGGGCGCCAGGGTGGTTTTTCTTTTCACCAGTGAC
ACGGGCAACAGCTGATTGCCCTTCACCGCCTGGCCCTGAGAGAGTTGCAGCAAGCGGTCCACGCTGGTTT
GCCCCAGCAGGCGAAAATCCTGTTTGATGGTGGTTAACGGCGGGATATAACATGAGCTGTCCTCGGTATC
GTCGTATCCCACTACCGAGATATCCGCACCAACGCGCAGCCCGGACTCGGTAATGGCGCGCATTGCGCCC
AGCGCCATCTGATCGTTGGCAACCAGCATCGCAGTGGGAACGATGCCCTCATTCAGCATTTGCATGGTTT
GTTGAAAACCGGACATGGCACTCCAGTCGCCTTCCCGTTCCGCTATCGGCTGAATTTGATTGCGAGTGAG
ATATTTATGCCAGCCAGCCAGACGCAGACGCGCCGAGACAGAACTTAATGGGCCCGCTAACAGCGCGATT
TGCTGGTGACCCAATGCGACCAGATGCTCCACGCCCAGTCGCGTACCGTCCTCATGGGAGAAAATAATAC
TGTTGATGGGTGTCTGGTCAGAGACATCAAGAAATAACGCCGGAACATTAGTGCAGGCAGCTTCCACAGC
AATGGCATCCTGGTCATCCAGCGGATAGTTAATGATCAGCCCACTGACGCGTTGCGCGAGAAGATTGTGC
ACCGCCGCTTTACAGGCTTCGACGCCGCTTCGTTCTACCATCGACACCACCACGCTGGCACCCAGTTGAT
CGGCGCGAGATTTAATCGCCGCGACAATTTGCGACGGCGCGTGCAGGGCCAGACTGGAGGTGGCAACGCC
AATCAGCAACGACTGTTTGCCCGCCAGTTGTTGTGCCACGCGGTTGGGAATGTAATTCAGCTCCGCCATC
GCCGCTTCCACTTTTTCCCGCGTTTTCGCAGAAACGTGGCTGGCCTGGTTCACCACGCGGGAAACGGTCT
GATAAGAGACACCGGCATACTCTGCGACATCGTATAACGTTACTGGTTTCACATTCACCACCCTGAATTG
ACTCTCTTCCGGGCGCTATCATGCCATACCGCGAAAGGTTTTGCGCCATTCGATGGTGTCCGGGATCTCG
ACGCTCTCCCTTATGCGACTCCTGCATTAGGAAGCAGCCCAGTAGTAGGTTGAGGCCGTTGAGCACCGCC
GCCGCAAGGAATGGTGCATGCAAGGAGATGGCGCCCAACAGTCCCCCGGCCACGGGGCCTGCCACCATAC
CCACGCCGAAACAAGCGCTCATGAGCCCGAAGTGGCGAGCCCGATCTTCC
